Addgene plasmid #123101: pCMV 3xFLAG-GABARAPL1 G116A
Purpose: Expresses 3xFLAG-GABARAPL1 G116A in mammalian cells.
Depositing lab: Robin Ketteler. Depositing organization: University College London. Publication: Redundancy of human ATG4 protease isoforms in autophagy and LC3/GABARAP processing revealed in cells. Agrotis A, Pengo N, Burden JJ, Ketteler R. Autophagy. 2019 Jan 21. doi: 10.1080/15548627.2019.1569925. PubMed 30661429.
Backbone
  Vector backbone: pCMV-tripleFLAG-Gateway
  Backbone size w/o insert (bp): 4711
  Vector type: Mammalian Expression
Growth in bacteria
  Bacterial resistance: Ampicillin, 100 μg/mL
  Growth temperature: 37°C
  Growth strain: DH5alpha
  Copy number: High Copy
Gene/Insert
  Gene/Insert name: Gamma-aminobutyric acid receptor-associated protein-like 1
  Species: H. sapiens (human)
  Mutation: Glycine 116 to Alanine
  GenBank ID: NM_031412.2
  Entrez Gene: GABARAPL1 (a.k.a. APG8-LIKE, APG8L, ATG8, ATG8B, ATG8L, GEC1)
  Promoter: CMV
  Tag / fusion protein: 3xFLAG (N terminal on backbone)
  Cloning method: Gateway Cloning
  Sequencing primers: 5′ CMVF_pCDNA3; 3′ hGH-PA-R
Terms and licenses: Academic/Nonprofit Terms; Industry Terms: Not Available to Industry
How to cite: pCMV 3xFLAG-GABARAPL1 G116A was a gift from Robin Ketteler (Addgene plasmid # 123101 ; http://n2t.net/addgene:123101 ; RRID:Addgene_123101)
