[The description below was written by a language model from this plasmid's Addgene catalogue record and pLannotate feature annotations shown in this document.]
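Description:
pCMV 3xFLAG-GABARAPL1 G116A is a mammalian expression plasmid of about 5.1 kb, built by Gateway recombination into the pCMV-tripleFLAG-Gateway backbone. It is propagated in E. coli from a high-copy ColE1/pUC-type origin and selected with ampicillin through the β-lactamase gene and its own promoter. The backbone also carries an f1 phage origin and leftover cloning-vector elements: lacZα and lacI fragments, lac promoter/operator, a CAP site, a T7 promoter and a short RSF origin fragment. None of these has an evident role in the expression cassette. An SV40 enhancer/early promoter lies downstream of the cassette, but the feature table shows no mammalian selection marker behind it, so the plasmid appears suited mainly to transient transfection.

The payload is human GABARAPL1 (also known as GEC1 or ATG8L), an ATG8-family ubiquitin-like protein involved in autophagosome formation and maturation. Transcription is driven by the CMV immediate-early enhancer and promoter and terminated by the human growth hormone polyadenylation signal. A backbone-encoded N-terminal 3xFLAG tag, which includes an enterokinase cleavage site, is joined to the coding sequence through the attB1 site, and attB2 follows the insert. These sites are the scars of Gateway cloning.

The insert carries a glycine 116 to alanine substitution. In ATG8 proteins, this C-terminal glycine is normally exposed by ATG4 protease cleavage and then conjugated to lipid, so changing it is generally expected to block processing and lipidation. The record itself states only the mutation. The associated study examined the redundancy of human ATG4 isoforms in LC3/GABARAP processing, so the construct likely serves as a processing-deficient, FLAG-detectable comparison to wild-type GABARAPL1 in cells.
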