Features (pLannotate 1.2.2; 19 found; start..end, strand, type, name):
     21..609     -  rep_origin     ori: high-copy-number ColE1/pMB1/pBR322/pUC origin of replication
    780..1640    -  CDS            AmpR: β-lactamase; bla; confers resistance to ampicillin, carbenicillin, and related antibiotics
   1641..1745    -  promoter       AmpR promoter: bla
   1772..2200    +  rep_origin     f1 ori (sequence partly withheld): f1 bacteriophage origin of replication; arrow indicates direction of (+) strand synthesis
   2231..2385    -  CDS            lacZα (fragment): LacZα fragment of β-galactosidase; lacZ fragment
   2545..2924    +  enhancer       CMV enhancer: human cytomegalovirus immediate early enhancer
   2926..3125    +  promoter       CMV promoter: human cytomegalovirus (CMV) immediate early promoter
   3165..3230    +  CDS            3xFLAG: three tandem FLAG® epitope tags, followed by an enterokinase cleavage site
   3234..3258    +  protein_bind   attB1: mutant version of attB; recombination site for the Gateway® BP reaction BP Clonase™
   3261..3611    +  CDS            GABARAPL1: GBRL1_HUMAN - Also known as GEC1. Experimental evidence at protein level: Swiss-Prot protein existence level 1. Ubiquitin-like modifier that increases cell-surface expression of kappa-type opioid receptor through facilitating anterograde intracellular trafficking of the receptor (PubMed:16431922). Involved in formation of autophagosomal vacuoles (PubMed:20404487). While LC3s are involved in elongation of the phagophore membrane, the GABARAP/GATE-16 subfamily is essential for a later stage in autophagosome maturation (PubMed:20404487). Through its interaction with the reticulophagy receptor TEX
   3616..3640    -  protein_bind   attB2: mutant version of attB; recombination site for the Gateway® BP reaction BP Clonase™
   3658..4280    +  polyA_signal   hGH poly(A) signal: human growth hormone polyadenylation signal
   4309..4638    +  promoter       SV40 promoter: SV40 enhancer and early promoter
   4681..4699    -  promoter       T7 promoter: promoter for bacteriophage T7 RNA polymerase
   4737..4753    -  protein_bind   lac operator: The lac repressor binds to the lac operator to inhibit transcription in E. coli. This inhibition can be relieved by adding lactose or isopropyl-β-D-thiogalactopyranoside (IPTG). lac repressor encoded by lacI
   4761..4791    -  promoter       lac promoter: promoter for the E. coli lac operon
   4806..4827    -  protein_bind   CAP binding site: CAP binding activates transcription in the presence of cAMP. E. coli catabolite activator protein
   4840..4932    -  CDS            lacI (fragment): lac repressor; lacI; The lac repressor binds to the lac operator to inhibit transcription in E. coli. This inhibition can be relieved by adding lactose or isopropyl-β-D-thiogalactopyranoside (IPTG).
   4934..5067    -  rep_origin     RSF ori (fragment): Plasmids containing the RSF 1030 origin of replication can be propagated in E. coli cells that contain additional plasmids with compatible origins.
>Addgene plasmid #123101 | pCMV 3xFLAG-GABARAPL1 G116A | addgene full sequence | sequence record 243998 | Addgene NGS Result
AAGGCCGCGTTGCTGGCGTTTTTCCATAGGCTCCGCCCCCCTGACGAGCATCACAAAAATCGACGCTCAA
GTCAGAGGTGGCGAAACCCGACAGGACTATAAAGATACCAGGCGTTTCCCCCTGGAAGCTCCCTCGTGCG
CTCTCCTGTTCCGACCCTGCCGCTTACCGGATACCTGTCCGCCTTTCTCCCTTCGGGAAGCGTGGCGCTT
TCTCATAGCTCACGCTGTAGGTATCTCAGTTCGGTGTAGGTCGTTCGCTCCAAGCTGGGCTGTGTGCACG
AACCCCCCGTTCAGCCCGACCGCTGCGCCTTATCCGGTAACTATCGTCTTGAGTCCAACCCGGTAAGACA
CGACTTATCGCCACTGGCAGCAGCCACTGGTAACAGGATTAGCAGAGCGAGGTATGTAGGCGGTGCTACA
GAGTTCTTGAAGTGGTGGCCTAACTACGGCTACACTAGAAGAACAGTATTTGGTATCTGCGCTCTGCTGA
AGCCAGTTACCTTCGGAAAAAGAGTTGGTAGCTCTTGATCCGGCAAACAAACCACCGCTGGTAGCGGTGG
TTTTTTTGTTTGCAAGCAGCAGATTACGCGCAGAAAAAAAGGATCTCAAGAAGATCCTTTGATCTTTTCT
ACGGGGTCTGACGCTCAGTGGAACGAAAACTCACGTTAAGGGATTTTGGTCATGAGATTATCAAAAAGGA
TCTTCACCTAGATCCTTTTAAATTAAAAATGAAGTTTTAAATCAATCTAAAGTATATATGAGTAAACTTG
GTCTGACAGTTACCAATGCTTAATCAGTGAGGCACCTATCTCAGCGATCTGTCTATTTCGTTCATCCATA
GTTGCCTGACTCCCCGTCGTGTAGATAACTACGATACGGGAGGGCTTACCATCTGGCCCCAGTGCTGCAA
TGATACCGCGAGACCCACGCTCACCGGCTCCAGATTTATCAGCAATAAACCAGCCAGCCGGAAGGGCCGA
GCGCAGAAGTGGTCCTGCAACTTTATCCGCCTCCATCCAGTCTATTAATTGTTGCCGGGAAGCTAGAGTA
AGTAGTTCGCCAGTTAATAGTTTGCGCAACGTTGTTGCCATTGCTACAGGCATCGTGGTGTCACGCTCGT
CGTTTGGTATGGCTTCATTCAGCTCCGGTTCCCAACGATCAAGGCGAGTTACATGATCCCCCATGTTGTG
CAAAAAAGCGGTTAGCTCCTTCGGTCCTCCGATCGTTGTCAGAAGTAAGTTGGCCGCAGTGTTATCACTC
ATGGTTATGGCAGCACTGCATAATTCTCTTACTGTCATGCCATCCGTAAGATGCTTTTCTGTGACTGGTG
AGTACTCAACCAAGTCATTCTGAGAATAGTGTATGCGGCGACCGAGTTGCTCTTGCCCGGCGTCAATACG
GGATAATACCGCGCCACATAGCAGAACTTTAAAAGTGCTCATCATTGGAAAACGTTCTTCGGGGCGAAAA
CTCTCAAGGATCTTACCGCTGTTGAGATCCAGTTCGATGTAACCCACTCGTGCACCCAACTGATCTTCAG
CATCTTTTACTTTCACCAGCGTTTCTGGGTGAGCAAAAACAGGAAGGCAAAATGCCGCAAAAAAGGGAAT
AAGGGCGACACGGAAATGTTGAATACTCATACTCTTCCTTTTTCAATATTATTGAAGCATTTATCAGGGT
TATTGTCTCATGAGCGGATACATATTTGAATGTATTTAGAAAAATAAACAAATAGGGGTTCCGCGCACAT
TTCCCCGAAAAGTGCCACCTG
[124 nt withheld, positions 1772-1895]
C
[91 nt withheld, positions 1897-1987]
A
[49 nt withheld, positions 1989-2037]
CCTTTGACGTTGGAGTCCACGTTCTTT
[37 nt withheld, positions 2065-2101]
ACCCTATCTCGGTCTATTCTTTTGATTTATAAGGGATTTTGCCGATTTCGGCCTATTGGTTAAAAAATGA
GCTGATTTAACAAAAATTTAACGCGAATTTTAACAAAATATTAACGCTTACAATTTCCATTCGCCATTCA
GGCTGCGCAACTGTTGGGAAGGGCGATCGGTGCGGGCCTCTTCGCTATTACGCCAGCTGGCGAAAGGGGG
ATGTGCTGCAAGGCGATTAAGTTGGGTAACGCCAGGGTTTTCCCAGTCACGACGTTGTAAAACGACGGCC
AGTGCCAAGCTGATCTATACATTGAATCAATATTGGCAATTAGCCATATTAGTCATTGGTTATATAGCAT
AAATCAATATTGGCTATTGGCCATTGCATACGTTGTATCTATATCATAATATGTACATTTATATTGGCTC
ATGTCCAATATGACCGCCATGTTGACATTGATTATTGACTAGTTATTAATAGTAATCAATTACGGGGTCA
TTAGTTCATAGCCCATATATGGAGTTCCGCGTTACATAACTTACGGTAAATGGCCCGCCTGGCTGACCGC
CCAACGACCCCCGCCCATTGACGTCAATAATGACGTATGTTCCCATAGTAACGCCAATAGGGACTTTCCA
TTGACGTCAATGGGTGGAGTATTTACGGTAAACTGCCCACTTGGCAGTACATCAAGTGTATCATATGCCA
AGTCCGCCCCCTATTGACGTCAATGACGGTAAATGGCCCGCCTGGCATTATGCCCAGTACATGACCTTAC
GGGACTTTCCTACTTGGCAGTACATCTACGTATTAGTCATCGCTATTACCATGGTGATGCGGTTTTGGCA
GTACACCAATGGGCGTGGATAGCGGTTTGACTCACGGGGATTTCCAAGTCTCCACCCCATTGACGTCAAT
GGGAGTTTGTTTTGGCACCAAAATCAACGGGACTTTCCAAAATGTCGTAATAACCCCGCCCCGTTGACGC
AAATGGGCGGTAGGCGTGTACGGTGGGAGGTCTATATAAGCAGAGCTCGTTTAGTGAACCGTCAGAATTG
ATCTGGTACCATGGACTACAAAGACCATGACGGTGATTATAAAGATCATGACATCGATTACAAGGATGAC
GATGACAAGCTTACAAGTTTGTACAAAAAAGCAGGCTTAATGAAGTTCCAGTACAAGGAGGACCATCCCT
TTGAGTATCGGAAAAAGGAAGGAGAAAAGATCCGGAAGAAATATCCGGACAGGGTCCCCGTGATTGTAGA
GAAGGCTCCAAAAGCCAGGGTGCCTGATCTGGACAAGAGGAAGTACCTAGTGCCCTCTGACCTTACTGTT
GGCCAGTTCTACTTCTTAATCCGGAAGAGAATCCACCTGAGACCTGAGGACGCCTTATTCTTCTTTGTCA
ACAACACCATCCCTCCCACCAGTGCTACCATGGGCCAACTGTATGAGGACAATCATGAGGAAGACTATTT
TCTGTATGTGGCCTACAGTGATGAGAGTGTCTATGCGAAATAATACCCAGCTTTCTTGTACAAAGTGGTG
TGATCTAGAGGATCCCGGGTGGCATCCCTGTGACCCCTCCCCAGTGCCTCTCCTGGCCCTGGAAGTTGCC
ACTCCAGTGCCCACCAGCCTTGTCCTAATAAAATTAAGTTGCATCATTTTGTCTGACTAGGTGTCCTTCT
ATAATATTATGGGGTGGAGGGGGGTGGTATGGAGCAAGGGGCAAGTTGGGAAGACAACCTGTAGGGCCTG
CGGGGTCTATTGGGAACCAAGCTGGAGTGCAGTGGCACAATCTTGGCTCACTGCAATCTCCGCCTCCTGG
GTTCAAGCGATTCTCCTGCCTCAGCCTCCCGAGTTGTTGGGATTCCAGGCATGCATGACCAGGCTCAGCT
AATTTTTGTTTTTTTGGTAGAGACGGGGTTTCACCATATTGGCCAGGCTGGTCTCCAACTCCTAATCTCA
GGTGATCTACCCACCTTGGCCTCCCAAATTGCTGGGATTACAGGCGTGAACCACTGCTCCCTTCCCTGTC
CTTCTGATTTTAAAATAACTATACCAGCAGGAGGACGTCCAGACACAGCATAGGCTACCTGGCCATGCCC
AACCGGTGGGACATTTGAGTTGCTTGCTTGGCACTGTCCTCTCATGCGTTGGGTCCACTCAGTAGATGCC
TGTTGAATTGGGTACGCGGCCAGCTTGGCTGTGGAATGTGTGTCAGTTAGGGTGTGGAAAGTCCCCAGGC
TCCCCAGCAGGCAGAAGTATGCAAAGCATGCATCTCAATTAGTCAGCAACCAGGTGTGGAAAGTCCCCAG
GCTCCCCAGCAGGCAGAAGTATGCAAAGCATGCATCTCAATTAGTCAGCAACCATAGTCCCGCCCCTAAC
TCCGCCCATCCCGCCCCTAACTCCGCCCAGTTCCGCCCATTCTCCGCCCCATGGCTGACTAATTTTTTTT
ATTTATGCAGAGGCCGAGGCCGCCTCGGCCTCTGAGCTATTCCAGAAGTAGTGAGGAGGCTTTTTTGGAG
GCCTAGGCTTTTGCAAAAAGCTCCTCGATCGAGGAACTGAAAAACCAGAAAGTTAATTCCCTATAGTGAG
TCGTATTAAATTCGTAATCATGTCATAGCTGTTTCCTGTGTGAAATTGTTATCCGCTCACAATTCCACAC
AACATACGAGCCGGAAGCATAAAGTGTAAAGCCTGGGGTGCCTAATGAGCGAGCTAACTCACATTAATTG
CGTTGCGCTCACTGCCCGCTTTCCAGTCGGGAAACCTGTCGTGCCAGCTGCATTAATGAATCGGCCAACG
CGCGGGGAGAGGCGGTTTGCGTATTGGGCGCTCTTCCGCTTCCTCGCTCACTGACTCGCTGCGCTCGGTC
GTTCGGCTGCGGCGAGCGGTATCAGCTCACTCAAAGGCGGTAATACGGTTATCCACAGAATCAGGGGATA
ACGCAGGAAAGAACATGTGAGCAAAAGGCCAGCAAAAGGCCAGGAACCGTAAA
